>Addgene plasmid #131499 | pORANGE GFP-RAB11a KI | depositor full sequence | sequence record 252032 | pORANGE GFP-RAB11a KI sequence 9248 bps
AACGCCAGCAACGCGGCCTTTTTACGGTTCCTGGCCTTTTGCTGGCCTTTTGCTCACATGTGAGGGCCTA
TTTCCCATGATTCCTTCATATTTGCATATACGATACAAGGCTGTTAGAGAGATAATTGGAATTAATTTGA
CTGTAAACACAAAGATATTAGTACAAAATACGTGACGTAGAAAGTAATAATTTCTTGGGTAGTTTGCAGT
TTTAAAATTATGTTTTAAAATGGACTATCATATGCTTACCGTAACTTGAAAGTATTTCGATTTCTTGGCT
TTATATATCTTGTGGAAAGGACGAAACACCGCAGCTCCTCGGCCGCGCCATGTTTTAGAGCTAGAAATAG
CAAGTTAAAATAAGGCTAGTCCGTTATCAACTTGAAAAAGTGGCACCGAGTCGGTGCTTTTTTGTTTTAG
AGCTAGAAATAGCAAGTTAAAATAAGGCTAGTCCGTTTTTAGCGCGTGCGCCAATTCTGCAGACAAATGG
CTCTAGAAGCTTCCCATGGCGCGGCCGAGGAGCTGAATGGTGAGCAAGGGCGAGGAGCTGTTCACCGGGG
TGGTGCCCATCCTGGTCGAGCTGGACGGCGACGTAAACGGCCACAAGTTCAGCGTGTCCGGCGAGGGCGA
GGGCGATGCCACCTACGGCAAGCTGACCCTGAAGTTCATCTGCACCACCGGCAAGCTGCCCGTGCCCTGG
CCCACCCTCGTGACCACCCTGACCTACGGCGTGCAGTGCTTCAGCCGCTACCCCGACCACATGAAGCAGC
ACGACTTCTTCAAGTCCGCCATGCCCGAAGGCTACGTCCAGGAGCGCACCATCTTCTTCAAGGACGACGG
CAACTACAAGACCCGCGCCGAGGTGAAGTTCGAGGGCGACACCCTGGTGAACCGCATCGAGCTGAAGGGC
ATCGACTTCAAGGAGGACGGCAACATCCTGGGGCACAAGCTGGAGTACAACTACAACAGCCACAACGTCT
ATATCATGGCCGACAAGCAGAAGAACGGCATCAAGGTGAACTTCAAGATCCGCCACAACATCGAGGACGG
CAGCGTGCAGCTCGCCGACCACTACCAGCAGAACACCCCCATCGGCGACGGCCCCGTGCTGCTGCCCGAC
AACCACTACCTGAGCACCCAGTCCGCCCTGAGCAAAGACCCCAACGAGAAGCGCGATCACATGGTCCTGC
TGGAGTTCGTGACCGCCGCCGGGATCACTCTCGGCATGGACGAGCTGTACAAGAACCCATGGCGCGGCCG
AGGAGCTGCTCGAGGATCCTAGGACGCGTCCTAGGACGCGTCCAGAGGTACCCGTTACATAACTTACGGT
AAATGGCCCGCCTGGCTGACCGCCCAACGACCCCCGCCCATTGACGTCAATAGTAACGCCAATAGGGACT
TTCCATTGACGTCAATGGGTGGAGTATTTACGGTAAACTGCCCACTTGGCAGTACATCAAGTGTATCATA
TGCCAAGTACGCCCCCTATTGACGTCAATGACGGTAAATGGCCCGCCTGGCATTGTGCCCAGTACATGAC
CTTATGGGACTTTCCTACTTGGCAGTACATCTACGTATTAGTCATCGCTATTACCATGGTCGAGGTGAGC
CCCACGTTCTGCTTCACTCTCCCCATCTCCCCCCCCTCCCCACCCCCAATTTTGTATTTATTTATTTTTT
AATTATTTTGTGCAGCGATGGGGGCGGGGGGGGGGGGGGGGCGCGCGCCAGGCGGGGCGGGGCGGGGCGA
GGGGCGGGGCGGGGCGAGGCGGAGAGGTGCGGCGGCAGCCAATCAGAGCGGCGCGCTCCGAAAGTTTCCT
TTTATGGCGAGGCGGCGGCGGCGGCGGCCCTATAAAAAGCGAAGCGCGCGGCGGGCGGGAGTCGCTGCGC
GCTGCCTTCGCCCCGTGCCCCGCTCCGCCGCCGCCTCGCGCCGCCCGCCCCGGCTCTGACTGACCGCGTT
ACTCCCACAGGTGAGCGGGCGGGACGGCCCTTCTCCTCCGGGCTGTAATTAGCTGAGCAAGAGGTAAGGG
TTTAAGGGATGGTTGGTTGGTGGGGTATTAATGTTTAATTACCTGGAGCACCTGCCTGAAATCACTTTTT
TTCAGGTTGGACCGGTGCCACCATGTACCCATACGATGTTCCAGATTACGCTTCGCCGAAGAAAAAGCGC
AAGGTCGAAGCGTCCGACAAGAAGTACAGCATCGGCCTGGACATCGGCACCAACTCTGTGGGCTGGGCCG
TGATCACCGACGAGTACAAGGTGCCCAGCAAGAAATTCAAGGTGCTGGGCAACACCGACCGGCACAGCAT
CAAGAAGAACCTGATCGGAGCCCTGCTGTTCGACAGCGGCGAAACAGCCGAGGCCACCCGGCTGAAGAGA
ACCGCCAGAAGAAGATACACCAGACGGAAGAACCGGATCTGCTATCTGCAAGAGATCTTCAGCAACGAGA
TGGCCAAGGTGGACGACAGCTTCTTCCACAGACTGGAAGAGTCCTTCCTGGTGGAAGAGGATAAGAAGCA
CGAGCGGCACCCCATCTTCGGCAACATCGTGGACGAGGTGGCCTACCACGAGAAGTACCCCACCATCTAC
CACCTGAGAAAGAAACTGGTGGACAGCACCGACAAGGCCGACCTGCGGCTGATCTATCTGGCCCTGGCCC
ACATGATCAAGTTCCGGGGCCACTTCCTGATCGAGGGCGACCTGAACCCCGACAACAGCGACGTGGACAA
GCTGTTCATCCAGCTGGTGCAGACCTACAACCAGCTGTTCGAGGAAAACCCCATCAACGCCAGCGGCGTG
GACGCCAAGGCCATCCTGTCTGCCAGACTGAGCAAGAGCAGACGGCTGGAAAATCTGATCGCCCAGCTGC
CCGGCGAGAAGAAGAATGGCCTGTTCGGCAACCTGATTGCCCTGAGCCTGGGCCTGACCCCCAACTTCAA
GAGCAACTTCGACCTGGCCGAGGATGCCAAACTGCAGCTGAGCAAGGACACCTACGACGACGACCTGGAC
AACCTGCTGGCCCAGATCGGCGACCAGTACGCCGACCTGTTTCTGGCCGCCAAGAACCTGTCCGACGCCA
TCCTGCTGAGCGACATCCTGAGAGTGAACACCGAGATCACCAAGGCCCCCCTGAGCGCCTCTATGATCAA
GAGATACGACGAGCACCACCAGGACCTGACCCTGCTGAAAGCTCTCGTGCGGCAGCAGCTGCCTGAGAAG
TACAAAGAGATTTTCTTCGACCAGAGCAAGAACGGCTACGCCGGCTACATTGACGGCGGAGCCAGCCAGG
AAGAGTTCTACAAGTTCATCAAGCCCATCCTGGAAAAGATGGACGGCACCGAGGAACTGCTCGTGAAGCT
GAACAGAGAGGACCTGCTGCGGAAGCAGCGGACCTTCGACAACGGCAGCATCCCCCACCAGATCCACCTG
GGAGAGCTGCACGCCATTCTGCGGCGGCAGGAAGATTTTTACCCATTCCTGAAGGACAACCGGGAAAAGA
TCGAGAAGATCCTGACCTTCCGCATCCCCTACTACGTGGGCCCTCTGGCCAGGGGAAACAGCAGATTCGC
CTGGATGACCAGAAAGAGCGAGGAAACCATCACCCCCTGGAACTTCGAGGAAGTGGTGGACAAGGGCGCT
TCCGCCCAGAGCTTCATCGAGCGGATGACCAACTTCGATAAGAACCTGCCCAACGAGAAGGTGCTGCCCA
AGCACAGCCTGCTGTACGAGTACTTCACCGTGTATAACGAGCTGACCAAAGTGAAATACGTGACCGAGGG
AATGAGAAAGCCCGCCTTCCTGAGCGGCGAGCAGAAAAAGGCCATCGTGGACCTGCTGTTCAAGACCAAC
CGGAAAGTGACCGTGAAGCAGCTGAAAGAGGACTACTTCAAGAAAATCGAGTGCTTCGACTCCGTGGAAA
TCTCCGGCGTGGAAGATCGGTTCAACGCCTCCCTGGGCACATACCACGATCTGCTGAAAATTATCAAGGA
CAAGGACTTCCTGGACAATGAGGAAAACGAGGACATTCTGGAAGATATCGTGCTGACCCTGACACTGTTT
GAGGACAGAGAGATGATCGAGGAACGGCTGAAAACCTATGCCCACCTGTTCGACGACAAAGTGATGAAGC
AGCTGAAGCGGCGGAGATACACCGGCTGGGGCAGGCTGAGCCGGAAGCTGATCAACGGCATCCGGGACAA
GCAGTCCGGCAAGACAATCCTGGATTTCCTGAAGTCCGACGGCTTCGCCAACAGAAACTTCATGCAGCTG
ATCCACGACGACAGCCTGACCTTTAAAGAGGACATCCAGAAAGCCCAGGTGTCCGGCCAGGGCGATAGCC
TGCACGAGCACATTGCCAATCTGGCCGGCAGCCCCGCCATTAAGAAGGGCATCCTGCAGACAGTGAAGGT
GGTGGACGAGCTCGTGAAAGTGATGGGCCGGCACAAGCCCGAGAACATCGTGATCGAAATGGCCAGAGAG
AACCAGACCACCCAGAAGGGACAGAAGAACAGCCGCGAGAGAATGAAGCGGATCGAAGAGGGCATCAAAG
AGCTGGGCAGCCAGATCCTGAAAGAACACCCCGTGGAAAACACCCAGCTGCAGAACGAGAAGCTGTACCT
GTACTACCTGCAGAATGGGCGGGATATGTACGTGGACCAGGAACTGGACATCAACCGGCTGTCCGACTAC
GATGTGGACCATATCGTGCCTCAGAGCTTTCTGAAGGACGACTCCATCGACAACAAGGTGCTGACCAGAA
GCGACAAGAACCGGGGCAAGAGCGACAACGTGCCCTCCGAAGAGGTCGTGAAGAAGATGAAGAACTACTG
GCGGCAGCTGCTGAACGCCAAGCTGATTACCCAGAGAAAGTTCGACAATCTGACCAAGGCCGAGAGAGGC
GGCCTGAGCGAACTGGATAAGGCCGGCTTCATCAAGAGACAGCTGGTGGAAACCCGGCAGATCACAAAGC
ACGTGGCACAGATCCTGGACTCCCGGATGAACACTAAGTACGACGAGAATGACAAGCTGATCCGGGAAGT
GAAAGTGATCACCCTGAAGTCCAAGCTGGTGTCCGATTTCCGGAAGGATTTCCAGTTTTACAAAGTGCGC
GAGATCAACAACTACCACCACGCCCACGACGCCTACCTGAACGCCGTCGTGGGAACCGCCCTGATCAAAA
AGTACCCTAAGCTGGAAAGCGAGTTCGTGTACGGCGACTACAAGGTGTACGACGTGCGGAAGATGATCGC
CAAGAGCGAGCAGGAAATCGGCAAGGCTACCGCCAAGTACTTCTTCTACAGCAACATCATGAACTTTTTC
AAGACCGAGATTACCCTGGCCAACGGCGAGATCCGGAAGCGGCCTCTGATCGAGACAAACGGCGAAACCG
GGGAGATCGTGTGGGATAAGGGCCGGGATTTTGCCACCGTGCGGAAAGTGCTGAGCATGCCCCAAGTGAA
TATCGTGAAAAAGACCGAGGTGCAGACAGGCGGCTTCAGCAAAGAGTCTATCCTGCCCAAGAGGAACAGC
GATAAGCTGATCGCCAGAAAGAAGGACTGGGACCCTAAGAAGTACGGCGGCTTCGACAGCCCCACCGTGG
CCTATTCTGTGCTGGTGGTGGCCAAAGTGGAAAAGGGCAAGTCCAAGAAACTGAAGAGTGTGAAAGAGCT
GCTGGGGATCACCATCATGGAAAGAAGCAGCTTCGAGAAGAATCCCATCGACTTTCTGGAAGCCAAGGGC
TACAAAGAAGTGAAAAAGGACCTGATCATCAAGCTGCCTAAGTACTCCCTGTTCGAGCTGGAAAACGGCC
GGAAGAGAATGCTGGCCTCTGCCGGCGAACTGCAGAAGGGAAACGAACTGGCCCTGCCCTCCAAATATGT
GAACTTCCTGTACCTGGCCAGCCACTATGAGAAGCTGAAGGGCTCCCCCGAGGATAATGAGCAGAAACAG
CTGTTTGTGGAACAGCACAAGCACTACCTGGACGAGATCATCGAGCAGATCAGCGAGTTCTCCAAGAGAG
TGATCCTGGCCGACGCTAATCTGGACAAAGTGCTGTCCGCCTACAACAAGCACCGGGATAAGCCCATCAG
AGAGCAGGCCGAGAATATCATCCACCTGTTTACCCTGACCAATCTGGGAGCCCCTGCCGCCTTCAAGTAC
TTTGACACCACCATCGACCGGAAGAGGTACACCAGCACCAAAGAGGTGCTGGACGCCACCCTGATCCACC
AGAGCATCACCGGCCTGTACGAGACACGGATCGACCTGTCTCAGCTGGGAGGCGACAGCCCCAAGAAGAA
GAGAAAGGTGGAGGCCAGCTAAGAATTCTAACTAGAGCTCGCTGATCAGCCTCGACTGTGCCTTCTAGTT
GCCAGCCATCTGTTGTTTGCCCCTCCCCCGTGCCTTCCTTGACCCTGGAAGGTGCCACTCCCACTGTCCT
TTCCTAATAAAATGAGGAAATTGCATCGCATTGTCTGAGTAGGTGTCATTCTATTCTGGGGGGTGGGGTG
GGGCAGGACAGCAAGGGGGAGGATTGGGAAGAGAATAGCAGGCATGCTGGGGAGCGGCCGCAGGAACCCC
TAGTGATGGAGTTGGCCACTCCCTCTCTGCGCGCTCGCTCGCTCACTGAGGCCGGGCGACCAAAGGTCGC
CCGACGCCCGGGCTTTGCCCGGGCGGCCTCAGTGAGCGAGCGAGCGCGCAGCTGCCTGCAGGGGCGCCTG
ATGCGGTATTTTCTCCTTACGCATCTGTGCGGTATTTCACACCGCATA
[95 nt withheld, positions 6769-6863]
T
[46 nt withheld, positions 6865-6910]
C
[141 nt withheld, positions 6912-7052]
CCTTTGACGTTGGAGTCCACGTTCTTT
[37 nt withheld, positions 7080-7116]
ACTCTATCTCGGGCTATTCTTTTGATTTATAAGGGATTTTGCCGATTTCGGTCTATTGGTTAAAAAATGA
GCTGATTTAACAAAAATTTAACGCGAATTTTAACAAAATATTAACGTTTACAATTTTATGGTGCACTCTC
AGTACAATCTGCTCTGATGCCGCATAGTTAAGCCAGCCCCGACACCCGCCAACACCCGCTGACGCGCCCT
GACGGGCTTGTCTGCTCCCGGCATCCGCTTACAGACAAGCTGTGACCGTCTCCGGGAGCTGCATGTGTCA
GAGGTTTTCACCGTCATCACCGAAACGCGCGAGACGAAAGGGCCTCGTGATACGCCTATTTTTATAGGTT
AATGTCATGATAATAATGGTTTCTTAGACGTCAGGTGGCACTTTTCGGGGAAATGTGCGCGGAACCCCTA
TTTGTTTATTTTTCTAAATACATTCAAATATGTATCCGCTCATGAGACAATAACCCTGATAAATGCTTCA
ATAATATTGAAAAAGGAAGAGTATGAGTATTCAACATTTCCGTGTCGCCCTTATTCCCTTTTTTGCGGCA
TTTTGCCTTCCTGTTTTTGCTCACCCAGAAACGCTGGTGAAAGTAAAAGATGCTGAAGATCAGTTGGGTG
CACGAGTGGGTTACATCGAACTGGATCTCAACAGCGGTAAGATCCTTGAGAGTTTTCGCCCCGAAGAACG
TTTTCCAATGATGAGCACTTTTAAAGTTCTGCTATGTGGCGCGGTATTATCCCGTATTGACGCCGGGCAA
GAGCAACTCGGTCGCCGCATACACTATTCTCAGAATGACTTGGTTGAGTACTCACCAGTCACAGAAAAGC
ATCTTACGGATGGCATGACAGTAAGAGAATTATGCAGTGCTGCCATAACCATGAGTGATAACACTGCGGC
CAACTTACTTCTGACAACGATCGGAGGACCGAAGGAGCTAACCGCTTTTTTGCACAACATGGGGGATCAT
GTAACTCGCCTTGATCGTTGGGAACCGGAGCTGAATGAAGCCATACCAAACGACGAGCGTGACACCACGA
TGCCTGTAGCAATGGCAACAACGTTGCGCAAACTATTAACTGGCGAACTACTTACTCTAGCTTCCCGGCA
ACAATTAATAGACTGGATGGAGGCGGATAAAGTTGCAGGACCACTTCTGCGCTCGGCCCTTCCGGCTGGC
TGGTTTATTGCTGATAAATCTGGAGCCGGTGAGCGTGGAAGCCGCGGTATCATTGCAGCACTGGGGCCAG
ATGGTAAGCCCTCCCGTATCGTAGTTATCTACACGACGGGGAGTCAGGCAACTATGGATGAACGAAATAG
ACAGATCGCTGAGATAGGTGCCTCACTGATTAAGCATTGGTAACTGTCAGACCAAGTTTACTCATATATA
CTTTAGATTGATTTAAAACTTCATTTTTAATTTAAAAGGATCTAGGTGAAGATCCTTTTTGATAATCTCA
TGACCAAAATCCCTTAACGTGAGTTTTCGTTCCACTGAGCGTCAGACCCCGTAGAAAAGATCAAAGGATC
TTCTTGAGATCCTTTTTTTCTGCGCGTAATCTGCTGCTTGCAAACAAAAAAACCACCGCTACCAGCGGTG
GTTTGTTTGCCGGATCAAGAGCTACCAACTCTTTTTCCGAAGGTAACTGGCTTCAGCAGAGCGCAGATAC
CAAATACTGTTCTTCTAGTGTAGCCGTAGTTAGGCCACCACTTCAAGAACTCTGTAGCACCGCCTACATA
CCTCGCTCTGCTAATCCTGTTACCAGTGGCTGCTGCCAGTGGCGATAAGTCGTGTCTTACCGGGTTGGAC
TCAAGACGATAGTTACCGGATAAGGCGCAGCGGTCGGGCTGAACGGGGGGTTCGTGCACACAGCCCAGCT
TGGAGCGAACGACCTACACCGAACTGAGATACCTACAGCGTGAGCTATGAGAAAGCGCCACGCTTCCCGA
AGGGAGAAAGGCGGACAGGTATCCGGTAAGCGGCAGGGTCGGAACAGGAGAGCGCACGAGGGAGCTTCCA
GGGGGAAACGCCTGGTATCTTTATAGTCCTGTCGGGTTTCGCCACCTCTGACTTGAGCGTCGATTTTTGT
GATGCTCGTCAGGGGGGCGGAGCCTATGGAAA
Features (pLannotate 1.2.2; 19 found; start..end, strand, type, name):
     62..302     +  promoter       U6 promoter: RNA polymerase III promoter for human U6 snRNA
    332..407     +  misc_RNA       gRNA scaffold: guide RNA scaffold for the Streptococcus pyogenes CRISPR/Cas9 system
    414..457     +  misc_RNA       gRNA scaffold (fragment): guide RNA scaffold for the Streptococcus pyogenes CRISPR/Cas9 system
    527..1243    +  CDS            EGFP: EGFP is a basic (constitutively fluorescent) green fluorescent protein published in 1996, derived from Aequorea victoria. It is reported to be a rapidly-maturing weak dimer with moderate acid sensitivity.
   1313..1598    +  enhancer       CMV enhancer: human cytomegalovirus immediate early enhancer; contains an 18-bp deletion relative to the standard CMV enhancer
   1600..1877    +  promoter       chicken β-actin promoter: No description available
   1878..2105    +  intron         hybrid intron: hybrid between chicken β-actin (CBA) and minute virus of mice (MMV) introns (Gray et al., 2011)
   2126..2153    +  CDS            3xHA (fragment): three tandem HA epitope tags
   2186..3901    +  CDS            Cas9(N): N-terminal portion of Streptococcus pyogenes Cas9 (Zetsche et al., 2015)
   3788..6286    +  CDS            Cas9(C): C-terminal portion of Streptococcus pyogenes Cas9 (Zetsche et al., 2015)
   6356..6467    +  polyA_signal   bGH poly(A) signal: bovine growth hormone polyadenylation signal
   6572..6712    +  repeat_region  AAV2 ITR: inverted terminal repeat of adeno-associated virus serotype 2 inverted
   6717..6768    -  misc_feature   bom (fragment): basis of mobility region from pBR322
   6787..7242    +  rep_origin     f1 ori (sequence partly withheld): f1 bacteriophage origin of replication; arrow indicates direction of (+) strand synthesis
   7243..7292    -  misc_feature   bom (fragment): basis of mobility region from pBR322
   7394..7429    -  CDS            rop (fragment): Rop protein, which maintains plasmids at low copy number; rop
   7524..7628    +  promoter       AmpR promoter: bla
   7629..8489    +  CDS            AmpR: β-lactamase; bla; confers resistance to ampicillin, carbenicillin, and related antibiotics
   8660..9248    +  rep_origin     ori: high-copy-number ColE1/pMB1/pBR322/pUC origin of replication
