>Addgene plasmid #131499 | pORANGE GFP-RAB11a KI | addgene full sequence | sequence record 257266 | Addgene NGS Result
AACGCCAGCAACGCGGCCTTTTTACGGTTCCTGGCCTTTTGCTGGCCTTTTGCTCACATGTGAGGGCCTA
TTTCCCATGATTCCTTCATATTTGCATATACGATACAAGGCTGTTAGAGAGATAATTGGAATTAATTTGA
CTGTAAACACAAAGATATTAGTACAAAATACGTGACGTAGAAAGTAATAATTTCTTGGGTAGTTTGCAGT
TTTAAAATTATGTTTTAAAATGGACTATCATATGCTTACCGTAACTTGAAAGTATTTCGATTTCTTGGCT
TTATATATCTTGTGGAAAGGACGAAACACCGCAGCTCCTCGGCCGCGCCATGTTTTAGAGCTAGAAATAG
CAAGTTAAAATAAGGCTAGTCCGTTATCAACTTGAAAAAGTGGCACCGAGTCGGTGCTTTTTTGTTTTAG
AGCTAGAAATAGCAAGTTAAAATAAGGCTAGTCCGTTTTTAGCGCGTGCGCCAATTCTGCAGACAAATGG
CTCTAGAAGCTTCCCATGGCGCGGCCGAGGAGCTGAATGGTGAGCAAGGGCGAGGAGCTGTTCACCGGGG
TGGTGCCCATCCTGGTCGAGCTGGACGGCGACGTAAACGGCCACAAGTTCAGCGTGTCCGGCGAGGGCGA
GGGCGATGCCACCTACGGCAAGCTGACCCTGAAGTTCATCTGCACCACCGGCAAGCTGCCCGTGCCCTGG
CCCACCCTCGTGACCACCCTGACCTACGGCGTGCAGTGCTTCAGCCGCTACCCCGACCACATGAAGCAGC
ACGACTTCTTCAAGTCCGCCATGCCCGAAGGCTACGTCCAGGAGCGCACCATCTTCTTCAAGGACGACGG
CAACTACAAGACCCGCGCCGAGGTGAAGTTCGAGGGCGACACCCTGGTGAACCGCATCGAGCTGAAGGGC
ATCGACTTCAAGGAGGACGGCAACATCCTGGGGCACAAGCTGGAGTACAACTACAACAGCCACAACGTCT
ATATCATGGCCGACAAGCAGAAGAACGGCATCAAGGTGAACTTCAAGATCCGCCACAACATCGAGGACGG
CAGCGTGCAGCTCGCCGACCACTACCAGCAGAACACCCCCATCGGCGACGGCCCCGTGCTGCTGCCCGAC
AACCACTACCTGAGCACCCAGTCCGCCCTGAGCAAAGACCCCAACGAGAAGCGCGATCACATGGTCCTGC
TGGAGTTCGTGACCGCCGCCGGGATCACTCTCGGCATGGACGAGCTGTACAAGAACCCATGGCGCGGCCG
AGGAGCTGCTCGAGGATCCTAGGACGCGTCCTAGGACGCGTCCAGAGGTACCCGTTACATAACTTACGGT
AAATGGCCCGCCTGGCTGACCGCCCAACGACCCCCGCCCATTGACGTCAATAGTAACGCCAATAGGGACT
TTCCATTGACGTCAATGGGTGGAGTATTTACGGTAAACTGCCCACTTGGCAGTACATCAAGTGTATCATA
TGCCAAGTACGCCCCCTATTGACGTCAATGACGGTAAATGGCCCGCCTGGCATTGTGCCCAGTACATGAC
CTTATGGGACTTTCCTACTTGGCAGTACATCTACGTATTAGTCATCGCTATTACCATGGTCGAGGTGAGC
CCCACGTTCTGCTTCACTCTCCCCATCTCCCCCCCCTCCCCACCCCCAATTTTGTATTTATTTATTTTTT
AATTATTTTGTGCAGCGATGGGGGCGGGGGGGGGGGGGGGGCGCGCGCCRGGGGGGGGGGGGGGGGGSGG
GGGGSGGGGSGGGGSGRGGCGGAGAGGTGCGGCGGCAGCCAATCAGAGCGGCGCGCTCCGAAAGTTTCCT
TTTATGGCGAGGCGGCGGCGGCGGCGGCCCTATAAAAAGCGAAGCGCGCGGCGGGCGGGAGTCGCTGCGC
GCTGCCTTCGCCCCGTGCCCCGCTCCGCCGCCGCCTCGCGCCGCCCGCCCCGGCTCTGACTGACCGCGTT
ACTCCCACAGGTGAGCGGGCGGGACGGCCCTTCTCCTCCGGGCTGTAATTAGCTGAGCAAGAGGTAAGGG
TTTAAGGGATGGTTGGTTGGTGGGGTATTAATGTTTAATTACCTGGAGCACCTGCCTGAAATCACTTTTT
TTCAGGTTGGACCGGTGCCACCATGTACCCATACGATGTTCCAGATTACGCTTCGCCGAAGAAAAAGCGC
AAGGTCGAAGCGTCCGACAAGAAGTACAGCATCGGCCTGGACATCGGCACCAACTCTGTGGGCTGGGCCG
TGATCACCGACGAGTACAAGGTGCCCAGCAAGAAATTCAAGGTGCTGGGCAACACCGACCGGCACAGCAT
CAAGAAGAACCTGATCGGAGCCCTGCTGTTCGACAGCGGCGAAACAGCCGAGGCCACCCGGCTGAAGAGA
ACCGCCAGAAGAAGATACACCAGACGGAAGAACCGGATCTGCTATCTGCAAGAGATCTTCAGCAACGAGA
TGGCCAAGGTGGACGACAGCTTCTTCCACAGACTGGAAGAGTCCTTCCTGGTGGAAGAGGATAAGAAGCA
CGAGCGGCACCCCATCTTCGGCAACATCGTGGACGAGGTGGCCTACCACGAGAAGTACCCCACCATCTAC
CACCTGAGAAAGAAACTGGTGGACAGCACCGACAAGGCCGACCTGCGGCTGATCTATCTGGCCCTGGCCC
ACATGATCAAGTTCCGGGGCCACTTCCTGATCGAGGGCGACCTGAACCCCGACAACAGCGACGTGGACAA
GCTGTTCATCCAGCTGGTGCAGACCTACAACCAGCTGTTCGAGGAAAACCCCATCAACGCCAGCGGCGTG
GACGCCAAGGCCATCCTGTCTGCCAGACTGAGCAAGAGCAGACGGCTGGAAAATCTGATCGCCCAGCTGC
CCGGCGAGAAGAAGAATGGCCTGTTCGGAAACCTGATTGCCCTGAGCCTGGGCCTGACCCCCAACTTCAA
GAGCAACTTCGACCTGGCCGAGGATGCCAAACTGCAGCTGAGCAAGGACACCTACGACGACGACCTGGAC
AACCTGCTGGCCCAGATCGGCGACCAGTACGCCGACCTGTTTCTGGCCGCCAAGAACCTGTCCGACGCCA
TCCTGCTGAGCGACATCCTGAGAGTGAACACCGAGATCACCAAGGCCCCCCTGAGCGCCTCTATGATCAA
GAGATACGACGAGCACCACCAGGACCTGACCCTGCTGAAAGCTCTCGTGCGGCAGCAGCTGCCTGAGAAG
TACAAAGAGATTTTCTTCGACCAGAGCAAGAACGGCTACGCCGGCTACATTGACGGCGGAGCCAGCCAGG
AAGAGTTCTACAAGTTCATCAAGCCCATCCTGGAAAAGATGGACGGCACCGAGGAACTGCTCGTGAAGCT
GAACAGAGAGGACCTGCTGCGGAAGCAGCGGACCTTCGACAACGGCAGCATCCCCCACCAGATCCACCTG
GGAGAGCTGCACGCCATTCTGCGGCGGCAGGAAGATTTTTACCCATTCCTGAAGGACAACCGGGAAAAGA
TCGAGAAGATCCTGACCTTCCGCATCCCCTACTACGTGGGCCCTCTGGCCAGGGGAAACAGCAGATTCGC
CTGGATGACCAGAAAGAGCGAGGAAACCATCACCCCCTGGAACTTCGAGGAAGTGGTGGACAAGGGCGCT
TCCGCCCAGAGCTTCATCGAGCGGATGACCAACTTCGATAAGAACCTGCCCAACGAGAAGGTGCTGCCCA
AGCACAGCCTGCTGTACGAGTACTTCACCGTGTATAACGAGCTGACCAAAGTGAAATACGTGACCGAGGG
AATGAGAAAGCCCGCCTTCCTGAGCGGCGAGCAGAAAAAGGCCATCGTGGACCTGCTGTTCAAGACCAAC
CGGAAAGTGACCGTGAAGCAGCTGAAAGAGGACTACTTCAAGAAAATCGAGTGCTTCGACTCCGTGGAAA
TCTCCGGCGTGGAAGATCGGTTCAACGCCTCCCTGGGCACATACCACGATCTGCTGAAAATTATCAAGGA
CAAGGACTTCCTGGACAATGAGGAAAACGAGGACATTCTGGAAGATATCGTGCTGACCCTGACACTGTTT
GAGGACAGAGAGATGATCGAGGAACGGCTGAAAACCTATGCCCACCTGTTCGACGACAAAGTGATGAAGC
AGCTGAAGCGGCGGAGATACACCGGCTGGGGCAGGCTGAGCCGGAAGCTGATCAACGGCATCCGGGACAA
GCAGTCCGGCAAGACAATCCTGGATTTCCTGAAGTCCGACGGCTTCGCCAACAGAAACTTCATGCAGCTG
ATCCACGACGACAGCCTGACCTTTAAAGAGGACATCCAGAAAGCCCAGGTGTCCGGCCAGGGCGATAGCC
TGCACGAGCACATTGCCAATCTGGCCGGCAGCCCCGCCATTAAGAAGGGCATCCTGCAGACAGTGAAGGT
GGTGGACGAGCTCGTGAAAGTGATGGGCCGGCACAAGCCCGAGAACATCGTGATCGAAATGGCCAGAGAG
AACCAGACCACCCAGAAGGGACAGAAGAACAGCCGCGAGAGAATGAAGCGGATCGAAGAGGGCATCAAAG
AGCTGGGCAGCCAGATCCTGAAAGAACACCCCGTGGAAAACACCCAGCTGCAGAACGAGAAGCTGTACCT
GTACTACCTGCAGAATGGGCGGGATATGTACGTGGACCAGGAACTGGACATCAACCGGCTGTCCGACTAC
GATGTGGACCATATCGTGCCTCAGAGCTTTCTGAAGGACGACTCCATCGACAACAAGGTGCTGACCAGAA
GCGACAAGAACCGGGGCAAGAGCGACAACGTGCCCTCCGAAGAGGTCGTGAAGAAGATGAAGAACTACTG
GCGGCAGCTGCTGAACGCCAAGCTGATTACCCAGAGAAAGTTCGACAATCTGACCAAGGCCGAGAGAGGC
GGCCTGAGCGAACTGGATAAGGCCGGCTTCATCAAGAGACAGCTGGTGGAAACCCGGCAGATCACAAAGC
ACGTGGCACAGATCCTGGACTCCCGGATGAACACTAAGTACGACGAGAATGACAAGCTGATCCGGGAAGT
GAAAGTGATCACCCTGAAGTCCAAGCTGGTGTCCGATTTCCGGAAGGATTTCCAGTTTTACAAAGTGCGC
GAGATCAACAACTACCACCACGCCCACGACGCCTACCTGAACGCCGTCGTGGGAACCGCCCTGATCAAAA
AGTACCCTAAGCTGGAAAGCGAGTTCGTGTACGGCGACTACAAGGTGTACGACGTGCGGAAGATGATCGC
CAAGAGCGAGCAGGAAATCGGCAAGGCTACCGCCAAGTACTTCTTCTACAGCAACATCATGAACTTTTTC
AAGACCGAGATTACCCTGGCCAACGGCGAGATCCGGAAGCGGCCTCTGATCGAGACAAACGGCGAAACCG
GGGAGATCGTGTGGGATAAGGGCCGGGATTTTGCCACCGTGCGGAAAGTGCTGAGCATGCCCCAAGTGAA
TATCGTGAAAAAGACCGAGGTGCAGACAGGCGGCTTCAGCAAAGAGTCTATCCTGCCCAAGAGGAACAGC
GATAAGCTGATCGCCAGAAAGAAGGACTGGGACCCTAAGAAGTACGGCGGCTTCGACAGCCCCACCGTGG
CCTATTCTGTGCTGGTGGTGGCCAAAGTGGAAAAGGGCAAGTCCAAGAAACTGAAGAGTGTGAAAGAGCT
GCTGGGGATCACCATCATGGAAAGAAGCAGCTTCGAGAAGAATCCCATCGACTTTCTGGAAGCCAAGGGC
TACAAAGAAGTGAAAAAGGACCTGATCATCAAGCTGCCTAAGTACTCCCTGTTCGAGCTGGAAAACGGCC
GGAAGAGAATGCTGGCCTCTGCCGGCGAACTGCAGAAGGGAAACGAACTGGCCCTGCCCTCCAAATATGT
GAACTTCCTGTACCTGGCCAGCCACTATGAGAAGCTGAAGGGCTCCCCCGAGGATAATGAGCAGAAACAG
CTGTTTGTGGAACAGCACAAGCACTACCTGGACGAGATCATCGAGCAGATCAGCGAGTTCTCCAAGAGAG
TGATCCTGGCCGACGCTAATCTGGACAAAGTGCTGTCCGCCTACAACAAGCACCGGGATAAGCCCATCAG
AGAGCAGGCCGAGAATATCATCCACCTGTTTACCCTGACCAATCTGGGAGCCCCTGCCGCCTTCAAGTAC
TTTGACACCACCATCGACCGGAAGAGGTACACCAGCACCAAAGAGGTGCTGGACGCCACCCTGATCCACC
AGAGCATCACCGGCCTGTACGAGACACGGATCGACCTGTCTCAGCTGGGAGGCGACAGCCCCAAGAAGAA
GAGAAAGGTGGAGGCCAGCTAAGAATTCTAACTAGAGCTCGCTGATCAGCCTCGACTGTGCCTTCTAGTT
GCCAGCCATCTGTTGTTTGCCCCTCCCCCGTGCCTTCCTTGACCCTGGAAGGTGCCACTCCCACTGTCCT
TTCCTAATAAAATGAGGAAATTGCATCGCATTGTCTGAGTAGGTGTCATTCTATTCTGGGGGGTGGGGTG
GGGCAGGACAGCAAGGGGGAGGATTGGGAAGAGAATAGCAGGCATGCTGGGGAGCGGCCGCAGGAACCCC
TAGTGATGGAGTTGGCCACTCCCTCTCTGCGCGCTCGCTCGCTCACTGAGGCCGGGCGACCAAAGGTCGC
CCGACGCCCGGGCTTTGCCCGGGCGGCCTCAGTGAGCGAGCGAGCGCGCAGCTGCCTGCAGGGGCGCCTG
ATGCGGTATTTTCTCCTTACGCATCTGTGCGGTATTTCACACCGCATA
[95 nt withheld, positions 6769-6863]
T
[46 nt withheld, positions 6865-6910]
C
[141 nt withheld, positions 6912-7052]
CCTTTGACGTTGGAGTCCACGTTCTTT
[37 nt withheld, positions 7080-7116]
ACTCTATCTCGGGCTATTCTTTTGATTTATAAGGGATTTTGCCGATTTCGGTCTATTGGTTAAAAAATGA
GCTGATTTAACAAAAATTTAACGCGAATTTTAACAAAATATTAACGTTTACAATTTTATGGTGCACTCTC
AGTACAATCTGCTCTGATGCCGCATAGTTAAGCCAGCCCCGACACCCGCCAACACCCGCTGACGCGCCCT
GACGGGCTTGTCTGCTCCCGGCATCCGCTTACAGACAAGCTGTGACCGTCTCCGGGAGCTGCATGTGTCA
GAGGTTTTCACCGTCATCACCGAAACGCGCGAGACGAAAGGGCCTCGTGATACGCCTATTTTTATAGGTT
AATGTCATGATAATAATGGTTTCTTAGACGTCAGGTGGCACTTTTCGGGGAAATGTGCGCGGAACCCCTA
TTTGTTTATTTTTCTAAATACATTCAAATATGTATCCGCTCATGAGACAATAACCCTGATAAATGCTTCA
ATAATATTGAAAAAGGAAGAGTATGAGTATTCAACATTTCCGTGTCGCCCTTATTCCCTTTTTTGCGGCA
TTTTGCCTTCCTGTTTTTGCTCACCCAGAAACGCTGGTGAAAGTAAAAGATGCTGAAGATCAGTTGGGTG
CACGAGTGGGTTACATCGAACTGGATCTCAACAGCGGTAAGATCCTTGAGAGTTTTCGCCCCGAAGAACG
TTTTCCAATGATGAGCACTTTTAAAGTTCTGCTATGTGGCGCGGTATTATCCCGTATTGACGCCGGGCAA
GAGCAACTCGGTCGCCGCATACACTATTCTCAGAATGACTTGGTTGAGTACTCACCAGTCACAGAAAAGC
ATCTTACGGATGGCATGACAGTAAGAGAATTATGCAGTGCTGCCATAACCATGAGTGATAACACTGCGGC
CAACTTACTTCTGACAACGATCGGAGGACCGAAGGAGCTAACCGCTTTTTTGCACAACATGGGGGATCAT
GTAACTCGCCTTGATCGTTGGGAACCGGAGCTGAATGAAGCCATACCAAACGACGAGCGTGACACCACGA
TGCCTGTAGCAATGGCAACAACGTTGCGCAAACTATTAACTGGCGAACTACTTACTCTAGCTTCCCGGCA
ACAATTAATAGACTGGATGGAGGCGGATAAAGTTGCAGGACCACTTCTGCGCTCGGCCCTTCCGGCTGGC
TGGTTTATTGCTGATAAATCTGGAGCCGGTGAGCGTGGAAGCCGCGGTATCATTGCAGCACTGGGGCCAG
ATGGTAAGCCCTCCCGTATCGTAGTTATCTACACGACGGGGAGTCAGGCAACTATGGATGAACGAAATAG
ACAGATCGCTGAGATAGGTGCCTCACTGATTAAGCATTGGTAACTGTCAGACCAAGTTTACTCATATATA
CTTTAGATTGATTTAAAACTTCATTTTTAATTTAAAAGGATCTAGGTGAAGATCCTTTTTGATAATCTCA
TGACCAAAATCCCTTAACGTGAGTTTTCGTTCCACTGAGCGTCAGACCCCGTAGAAAAGATCAAAGGATC
TTCTTGAGATCCTTTTTTTCTGCGCGTAATCTGCTGCTTGCAAACAAAAAAACCACCGCTACCAGCGGTG
GTTTGTTTGCCGGATCAAGAGCTACCAACTCTTTTTCCGAAGGTAACTGGCTTCAGCAGAGCGCAGATAC
CAAATACTGTTCTTCTAGTGTAGCCGTAGTTAGGCCACCACTTCAAGAACTCTGTAGCACCGCCTACATA
CCTCGCTCTGCTAATCCTGTTACCAGTGGCTGCTGCCAGTGGCGATAAGTCGTGTCTTACCGGGTTGGAC
TCAAGACGATAGTTACCGGATAAGGCGCAGCGGTCGGGCTGAACGGGGGGTTCGTGCACACAGCCCAGCT
TGGAGCGAACGACCTACACCGAACTGAGATACCTACAGCGTGAGCTATGAGAAAGCGCCACGCTTCCCGA
AGGGAGAAAGGCGGACAGGTATCCGGTAAGCGGCAGGGTCGGAACAGGAGAGCGCACGAGGGAGCTTCCA
GGGGGAAACGCCTGGTATCTTTATAGTCCTGTCGGGTTTCGCCACCTCTGACTTGAGCGTCGATTTTTGT
GATGCTCGTCAGGGGGGCGGAGCCTATGGAAA
Features (pLannotate 1.2.2; 19 found; start..end, strand, type, name):
     62..302     +  promoter       U6 promoter: RNA polymerase III promoter for human U6 snRNA
    332..407     +  misc_RNA       gRNA scaffold: guide RNA scaffold for the Streptococcus pyogenes CRISPR/Cas9 system
    414..457     +  misc_RNA       gRNA scaffold (fragment): guide RNA scaffold for the Streptococcus pyogenes CRISPR/Cas9 system
    527..1243    +  CDS            EGFP: EGFP is a basic (constitutively fluorescent) green fluorescent protein published in 1996, derived from Aequorea victoria. It is reported to be a rapidly-maturing weak dimer with moderate acid sensitivity.
   1313..1598    +  enhancer       CMV enhancer: human cytomegalovirus immediate early enhancer; contains an 18-bp deletion relative to the standard CMV enhancer
   1600..1877    +  promoter       chicken β-actin promoter: No description available
   1878..2105    +  intron         hybrid intron: hybrid between chicken β-actin (CBA) and minute virus of mice (MMV) introns (Gray et al., 2011)
   2126..2153    +  CDS            3xHA (fragment): three tandem HA epitope tags
   2186..3787    +  CDS            Cas9(N): N-terminal portion of Streptococcus pyogenes Cas9 (Zetsche et al., 2015)
   3788..6286    +  CDS            Cas9(C): C-terminal portion of Streptococcus pyogenes Cas9 (Zetsche et al., 2015)
   6356..6467    +  polyA_signal   bGH poly(A) signal: bovine growth hormone polyadenylation signal
   6572..6712    +  repeat_region  AAV2 ITR: inverted terminal repeat of adeno-associated virus serotype 2 inverted
   6717..6768    -  misc_feature   bom (fragment): basis of mobility region from pBR322
   6787..7242    +  rep_origin     f1 ori (sequence partly withheld): f1 bacteriophage origin of replication; arrow indicates direction of (+) strand synthesis
   7243..7292    -  misc_feature   bom (fragment): basis of mobility region from pBR322
   7394..7429    -  CDS            rop (fragment): Rop protein, which maintains plasmids at low copy number; rop
   7524..7628    +  promoter       AmpR promoter: bla
   7629..8489    +  CDS            AmpR: β-lactamase; bla; confers resistance to ampicillin, carbenicillin, and related antibiotics
   8660..9248    +  rep_origin     ori: high-copy-number ColE1/pMB1/pBR322/pUC origin of replication
