[The description below was written by a language model from this plasmid's Addgene catalogue record and pLannotate feature annotations shown in this document.]
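Description:
pORANGE GFP-RAB11a KI is a single-plasmid CRISPR/Cas9 knock-in construct built on the pORANGE mammalian expression backbone. It is designed to tag endogenous RAB11a with GFP at its N-terminus, with the insertion placed just before the start codon. The guide targets the Rab11a gene of mouse and rat. The plasmid is propagated in E. coli at high copy from a ColE1/pUC-type origin under ampicillin selection (AmpR with its own bla promoter). It also carries an f1 phage origin. The total length in both the depositor and the sequencing-verified records is 9,248 nt, which is the same figure the catalogue lists as backbone size without insert.

The plasmid combines three functional units. A human U6 RNA polymerase III promoter drives the Rab11a-targeting guide fused to the S. pyogenes gRNA scaffold. Directly downstream lies a promoterless EGFP coding sequence, which is the donor. The record does not annotate its flanks, so whether it is bordered by guide target sites for Cas9 excision cannot be confirmed from the feature table. A Cbh promoter, made up of the CMV enhancer, chicken β-actin promoter and hybrid CBA/MVM intron, then expresses S. pyogenes Cas9. The Cas9 is annotated as contiguous N- and C-terminal portions, is preceded by an HA epitope fragment, and is terminated by the bGH polyadenylation signal. Because the donor has no promoter, green fluorescence should depend on in-frame integration at the Rab11a locus, so it reports the protein at endogenous expression levels.

Only one AAV2 ITR is annotated, so the table does not show a complete AAV packaging cassette. The associated publication describes the toolbox as a means of epitope tagging endogenous proteins in neurons.
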