Addgene plasmid #131499: pORANGE GFP-RAB11a KI
Purpose: Endogenous tagging of RAB11: N-terminal (amino acid position: before startcodon)
Depositing lab: Harold MacGillavry. Publication: ORANGE: A CRISPR/Cas9-based genome editing toolbox for epitope tagging of endogenous proteins in neurons. Willems J, de Jong APH, Scheefhals N, Mertens E, Catsburg LAE, Poorthuis RB, de Winter F, Verhaagen J, Meye FJ, MacGillavry HD. PLoS Biol. 2020 Apr 10;18(4):e3000665. doi: 10.1371/journal.pbio.3000665. PubMed 32275651.
Backbone
  Vector backbone: pORANGE
  Backbone size w/o insert (bp): 9248
  Vector type: Mammalian Expression
Growth in bacteria
  Bacterial resistance: Ampicillin, 100 μg/mL
  Growth temperature: 37°C
  Growth strain: DH5alpha
  Copy number: High Copy
Gene/Insert
  Gene/Insert name: gRNA and GFP donor
  gRNA/shRNA sequence: GcagctcctcggccgcgccAT
  Species: M. musculus (mouse), R. norvegicus (rat)
  Entrez Gene: Rab11a
  Promoter: U6 and Cbh
  Cloning method: Restriction Enzyme; 5′ cloning site Unknown (unknown if destroyed); 3′ cloning site Unknown (unknown if destroyed)
  Sequencing primers: 5′ aaggctgttagagagataattggaa; 3′ cgggccatttaccgtaagtt
Terms and licenses: Academic/Nonprofit Terms; Industry Terms: Not Available to Industry
How to cite: pORANGE GFP-RAB11a KI was a gift from Harold MacGillavry (Addgene plasmid # 131499 ; http://n2t.net/addgene:131499 ; RRID:Addgene_131499)
